Addgene plasmid #112506: pLBH533_MBP-Cas14b2 expression
Purpose: Expresses 10xHis-MBP fused to Cas14b2 under t7 promoter
Depositing lab: Jennifer Doudna. Depositing organization: University of California, Berkeley. Publication: Programmed DNA destruction by miniature CRISPR-Cas14 enzymes. Harrington LB, Burstein D, Chen JS, Paez-Espino D, Ma E, Witte IP, Cofsky JC, Kyrpides NC, Banfield JF, Doudna JA. Science. 2018 Oct 18. pii: science.aav4294. doi: 10.1126/science.aav4294. PubMed 30337455.
Backbone
  Vector backbone: pMBP
  Vector type: Bacterial Expression, CRISPR
Growth in bacteria
  Bacterial resistance: Ampicillin, 100 μg/mL
  Growth temperature: 37°C
  Growth strain: DH5alpha
  Copy number: High Copy
Gene/Insert
  Gene/Insert name: Cas14b2
  Insert size (bp): 1614
  Promoter: T7
  Tag / fusion protein: MBP (N terminal on insert)
  Cloning method: Gibson Cloning
  Sequencing primers: 5′ GATGAAGCCCTGAAAGACGCGCAG; 3′ CTA GTT ATT GCT CAG CGG T
Terms and licenses: Academic/Nonprofit Terms; Industry Terms: Not Available to Industry
How to cite: pLBH533_MBP-Cas14b2 expression was a gift from Jennifer Doudna (Addgene plasmid # 112506 ; http://n2t.net/addgene:112506 ; RRID:Addgene_112506)
