[The description below was written by a language model from this plasmid's Addgene catalogue record and pLannotate feature annotations shown in this document.]
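Description:
pLBH533_MBP-Cas14b2 expression is a 7,580-nt bacterial expression plasmid built on the pMBP backbone for producing recombinant Cas14b2, one of the miniature CRISPR-Cas14 effector proteins, in E. coli. It is propagated through a ColE1/pMB1-type origin and selected with ampicillin via the β-lactamase gene (AmpR) and its own promoter. The backbone shows clear pBR322 ancestry: the annotation detects the bom mobilisation region, the rop gene, and two fragments of the tetracycline efflux gene with the tet promoter. Because only fragments are detected, these appear to be remnants rather than a working marker. The catalogue lists the plasmid as high copy, although rop is normally associated with reduced copy number.

The expression cassette is driven by a T7 promoter followed by the phage T7 gene 10 ribosome binding site, so it requires a host supplying T7 RNA polymerase for expression. The open reading frame begins with a 10xHis affinity tag. This is followed by a cytosolic maltose-binding protein (MBP) lacking its signal sequence, then a TEV protease recognition site, of which the annotation matches only a fragment. The 1,614-bp Cas14b2 insert, introduced by Gibson cloning, is not itself annotated in the feature table. It presumably occupies the unannotated interval between the TEV site and the T7 terminator that closes the cassette. A short match to a T7 gene 10B-derived solubility tag just upstream of the terminator is probably residual vector sequence.

This arrangement supports nickel-affinity purification, MBP-assisted solubility, and removal of the tags by TEV cleavage. It would yield purified Cas14b2 for biochemical study of its RNA-guided DNA-targeting activity.
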