Features (pLannotate 1.2.2; 16 found; start..end, strand, type, name):
     79..97      +  promoter       T7 promoter: promoter for bacteriophage T7 RNA polymerase
    186..208     +  RBS            RBS: efficient ribosome binding site from bacteriophage T7 gene 10 (Olins and Rangwala, 1989)
    228..257     +  CDS            10xHis: 10xHis affinity tag
    267..1367    +  CDS            MBP: maltose binding protein from E. coli; malE (mutated); This version of the gene does not encode a signal sequence, so MBP will remain in the cytosol.
   1422..1438    +  CDS            TEV site (fragment): tobacco etch virus (TEV) protease recognition and cleavage site
   3145..3194    +  CDS            SET1 (fragment): solubility-enhancement tag derived from T7 phage gene 10B
   3202..3249    +  terminator     T7 terminator: transcription terminator for bacteriophage T7 RNA polymerase
   3275..3567    -  CDS            TcR (fragment): tetracycline efflux protein; tet; confers resistance to tetracycline
   3615..3643    -  promoter       tet promoter: E. coli promoter for tetracycline efflux protein gene
   3756..3860    +  promoter       AmpR promoter: bla
   3861..4721    +  CDS            AmpR: β-lactamase; bla; confers resistance to ampicillin, carbenicillin, and related antibiotics
   4892..5480    +  rep_origin     ori: high-copy-number ColE1/pMB1/pBR322/pUC origin of replication
   5666..5805    -  misc_feature   bom: basis of mobility region from pBR322
   5907..6098    -  CDS            rop: Rop protein, which maintains plasmids at low copy number; rop
   6115..6495    +  CDS            YPB1_ECOLX: Protein predicted: Swiss-Prot protein existence level 4. From Escherichia coli.
   6737..57      -  CDS            TcR (fragment) (across the origin): tetracycline efflux protein; tet; confers resistance to tetracycline
>Addgene plasmid #112506 | pLBH533_MBP-Cas14b2 expression | addgene full sequence | sequence record 215705 | Addgene NGS Result
GCAACCGCACCTGTGGCGCCGGTGATGCCGGCCACGATGCGTCCGGCGTAGAGGATCGAGATCTCGATCC
CGCGAAATTAATACGACTCACTATAGGGAGACCACAACGGTTTCCCTCTAGTGCCGGCTCCGGAGAGCTC
TTTAATTAAGCGGCCGCCCTGCAGGACTCGAGTTCTAGAAATAATTTTGTTTAACTTTAAGAAGGAGATA
TACATATGAAATCTTCTCACCATCACCATCACCATCACCATCACCATGGTTCTTCTATGAAAATCGAAGA
AGGTAAACTGGTAATCTGGATTAACGGCGATAAAGGCTATAACGGTCTCGCTGAAGTCGGTAAGAAATTC
GAGAAAGATACCGGAATTAAAGTCACCGTTGAGCATCCGGATAAACTGGAAGAGAAATTCCCACAGGTTG
CGGCAACTGGCGATGGCCCTGACATTATCTTCTGGGCACACGACCGCTTTGGTGGCTACGCTCAATCTGG
CCTGTTGGCTGAAATCACCCCGGACAAAGCGTTCCAGGACAAGCTGTATCCGTTTACCTGGGATGCCGTA
CGTTACAACGGCAAGCTGATTGCTTACCCGATCGCTGTTGAAGCGTTATCGCTGATTTATAACAAAGATC
TGCTGCCGAACCCGCCAAAAACCTGGGAAGAGATCCCGGCGCTGGATAAAGAACTGAAAGCGAAAGGTAA
GAGCGCGCTGATGTTCAACCTGCAAGAACCGTACTTCACCTGGCCGCTGATTGCTGCTGACGGGGGTTAT
GCGTTCAAGTATGAAAACGGCAAGTACGACATTAAAGACGTGGGCGTGGATAACGCTGGCGCGAAAGCGG
GTCTGACCTTCCTGGTTGACCTGATTAAAAACAAACACATGAATGCAGACACCGATTACTCCATCGCAGA
AGCTGCCTTTAATAAAGGCGAAACAGCGATGACCATCAACGGCCCGTGGGCATGGTCCAACATCGACACC
AGCAAAGTGAATTATGGTGTAACGGTACTGCCGACCTTCAAGGGTCAACCATCCAAACCGTTCGTTGGCG
TGCTGAGCGCAGGTATTAACGCCGCCAGTCCGAACAAAGAGCTGGCAAAAGAGTTCCTCGAAAACTATCT
GCTGACTGATGAAGGTCTGGAAGCGGTTAATAAAGACAAACCGCTGGGTGCCGTAGCGCTGAAGTCTTAC
GAGGAAGAGTTGGCGAAAGATCCACGTATTGCCGCCACTATGGAAAACGCCCAGAAAGGTGAAATCATGC
CGAACATCCCGCAGATGTCCGCTTTCTGGTATGCCGTGCGTACTGCGGTGATCAACGCCGCCAGCGGTCG
TCAGACTGTCGATGAAGCCCTGAAAGACGCGCAGACTAATTCGAGCTCGAACAACAACAACAATAACAAT
AACAACAACCTCGGGATCGAGGAAAACCTGTACTTCCAATCCAATGCAATGGAAGAAAGCATTATTACCG
GTGTGAAATTCAAACTGCGCATCGATAAAGAAACCACCAAAAAACTGAACGAGTACTTCGATGAATATGG
CAAAGCAATTAACTTCGCCGTGAAGATCATTCAGAAAGAACTGGCAGATGATCGTTTTGCAGGTAAAGCA
AAACTGGACCAGAATAAAAACCCGATCCTGGATGAAAACGGCAAAAAAATCTATGAATTCCCGGATGAAT
TTTGCAGCTGTGGTAAACAGGTTAACAAGTACGTTAACAACAAACCGTTTTGCCAAGAGTGCTATAAAAT
CCGCTTTACCGAAAATGGTATTCGCAAACGTATGTATAGCGCCAAAGGTCGTAAAGCCGAACATAAAATC
AATATCCTGAACAGCACCAACAAGATCAGCAAAACCCATTTTAACTATGCCATTCGCGAAGCCTTCATTC
TGGATAAAAGCATCAAAAAGCAGCGCAAAAAACGTAATGAACGTCTGCGTGAAAGTAAAAAACGTCTGCA
GCAGTTTATCGATATGCGTGATGGTAAACGTGAAATTTGCCCGACCATTAAAGGTCAGAAAGTGGATCGT
TTTATTCATCCGAGCTGGATCACCAAAGATAAAAAGCTGGAAGATTTTCGCGGTTATACCCTGAGCATTA
TCAACAGCAAAATTAAGATTCTGGATCGCAACATCAAACGCGAAGAAAAAAGCCTGAAAGAAAAAGGCCA
GATCATCTTTAAAGCCAAACGTCTGATGCTGGATAAATCCATTCGTTTTGTTGGTGATCGCAAAGTGCTG
TTTACAATTAGTAAAACCCTGCCGAAAGAGTATGAACTGGATCTGCCGAGCAAAGAAAAACGGCTGAATT
GGCTGAAAGAGAAGATCGAGATTATCAAGAACCAGAAACCGAAATATGCCTATCTGCTGCGCAAAAACAT
TGAGAGCGAAAAAAAACCGAACTATGAGTACTATCTGCAGTACACCCTGGAAATTAAACCGGAACTGAAA
GATTTTTATGATGGTGCCATTGGTATTGACCGTGGCATTAATCATATTGCCGTTTGCACCTTTATTAGCA
ACGATGGTAAAGTTACCCCTCCGAAATTTTTCAGCAGCGGTGAAATTCTGCGTCTGAAAAATCTGCAGAA
AGAGCGTGATCGCTTTCTGCTGCGTAAACACAACAAAAATCGCAAAAAAGGCAACATGCGCGTGATCGAA
AACAAAATCAATCTGATCCTGCACCGTTATAGCAAGCAGATTGTTGATATGGCCAAAAAGCTGAATGCCA
GCATTGTTTTTGAAGAACTGGGTCGTATTGGTAAAAGCCGCACCAAAATGAAAAAAAGCCAGCGTTATAA
ACTGAGCCTGTTCATCTTCAAGAAACTGAGCGATCTGGTTGATTACAAAAGCCGTCGTGAAGGTATTCGT
GTTACCTATGTTCCGCCTGAATATACCAGCAAAGAATGTAGCCATTGCGGTGAAAAAGTTAATACCCAGC
GTCCGTTTAATGGCAACTATAGCCTGTTTAAATGCAACAAATGTGGCATCCAGCTGAACAGCGATTATAA
TGCAAGCATCAACATTGCGAAAAAGGGCCTGAAAATTCCGAATAGCACCTAATAACATTGGAAGTGGATA
ACGGATCCGCGATCGCGGCGCGCCACCTGGTGGCCGGCCGGTACCACGCGTGCGCGCTGATCCGGCTGCT
AACAAAGCCCGAAAGGAAGCTGAGTTGGCTGCTGCCACCGCTGAGCAATAACTAGCATAACCCCTTGGGG
CCTCTAAACGGGTCTTGAGGGGTTTTTTGCTGAAAGGAGGAACTATATCCGGATATCCACAGGACGGGTG
TGGTCGCCATGATCGCGTAGTCGATAGTGGCTCCAAGTAGCGAAGCGAGCAGGACTGGGCGGCGGCCAAA
GCGGTCGGACAGTGCTCCGAGAACGGGTGCGCATAGAAATTGCATCAACGCATATAGCGCTAGCAGCACG
CCATAGTGACTGGCGATGCTGTCGGAATGGACGATATCCCGCAAGAGGCCCGGCAGTACCGGCATAACCA
AGCCTATGCCTACAGCATCCAGGGTGACGGTGCCGAGGATGACGATGAGCGCATTGTTAGATTTCATACA
CGGTGCCTGACTGCGTTAGCAATTTAACTGTGATAAACTACCGCATTAAAGCTTATCGATGATAAGCTGT
CAAACATGAGAATTCTTGAAGACGAAAGGGCCTCGTGATACGCCTATTTTTATAGGTTAATGTCATGATA
ATAATGGTTTCTTAGACGTCAGGTGGCACTTTTCGGGGAAATGTGCGCGGAACCCCTATTTGTTTATTTT
TCTAAATACATTCAAATATGTATCCGCTCATGAGACAATAACCCTGATAAATGCTTCAATAACATTGAAA
AAGGAAGAGTATGAGTATTCAACATTTCCGTGTCGCCCTTATTCCCTTTTTTGCGGCATTTTGCCTTCCT
GTTTTTGCTCACCCAGAAACGCTGGTGAAAGTAAAAGATGCTGAAGATCAGTTGGGTGCACGAGTGGGTT
ACATCGAACTGGATCTCAACAGCGGTAAGATCCTTGAGAGTTTTCGCCCCGAAGAACGTTTTCCAATGAT
GAGCACTTTTAAAGTTCTGCTATGTGGCGCGGTATTATCCCGTGTTGACGCCGGGCAAGAGCAACTCGGT
CGCCGCATACACTATTCTCAGAATGACTTGGTTGAGTACTCACCAGTCACAGAAAAGCATCTTACGGATG
GCATGACAGTAAGAGAATTATGCAGTGCTGCCATAACCATGAGTGATAACACTGCGGCCAACTTACTTCT
GACAACGATCGGAGGACCGAAGGAGCTAACCGCTTTTTTGCACAACATGGGGGATCATGTAACTCGCCTT
GATCGTTGGGAACCGGAGCTGAATGAAGCCATACCAAACGACGAGCGTGACACCACGATGCCTGCAGCAA
TGGCAACAACGTTGCGCAAACTATTAACTGGCGAACTACTTACTCTAGCTTCCCGGCAACAATTAATAGA
CTGGATGGAGGCGGATAAAGTTGCAGGACCACTTCTGCGCTCGGCCCTTCCGGCTGGCTGGTTTATTGCT
GATAAATCTGGAGCCGGTGAGCGTGGGTCTCGCGGTATCATTGCAGCACTGGGGCCAGATGGTAAGCCCT
CCCGTATCGTAGTTATCTACACGACGGGGAGTCAGGCAACTATGGATGAACGAAATAGACAGATCGCTGA
GATAGGTGCCTCACTGATTAAGCATTGGTAACTGTCAGACCAAGTTTACTCATATATACTTTAGATTGAT
TTAAAACTTCATTTTTAATTTAAAAGGATCTAGGTGAAGATCCTTTTTGATAATCTCATGACCAAAATCC
CTTAACGTGAGTTTTCGTTCCACTGAGCGTCAGACCCCGTAGAAAAGATCAAAGGATCTTCTTGAGATCC
TTTTTTTCTGCGCGTAATCTGCTGCTTGCAAACAAAAAAACCACCGCTACCAGCGGTGGTTTGTTTGCCG
GATCAAGAGCTACCAACTCTTTTTCCGAAGGTAACTGGCTTCAGCAGAGCGCAGATACCAAATACTGTCC
TTCTAGTGTAGCCGTAGTTAGGCCACCACTTCAAGAACTCTGTAGCACCGCCTACATACCTCGCTCTGCT
AATCCTGTTACCAGTGGCTGCTGCCAGTGGCGATAAGTCGTGTCTTACCGGGTTGGACTCAAGACGATAG
TTACCGGATAAGGCGCAGCGGTCGGGCTGAACGGGGGGTTCGTGCACACAGCCCAGCTTGGAGCGAACGA
CCTACACCGAACTGAGATACCTACAGCGTGAGCTATGAGAAAGCGCCACGCTTCCCGAAGGGAGAAAGGC
GGACAGGTATCCGGTAAGCGGCAGGGTCGGAACAGGAGAGCGCACGAGGGAGCTTCCAGGGGGAAACGCC
TGGTATCTTTATAGTCCTGTCGGGTTTCGCCACCTCTGACTTGAGCGTCGATTTTTGTGATGCTCGTCAG
GGGGGCGGAGCCTATGGAAAAACGCCAGCAACGCGGCCTTTTTACGGTTCCTGGCCTTTTGCTGGCCTTT
TGCTCACATGTTCTTTCCTGCGTTATCCCCTGATTCTGTGGATAACCGTATTACCGCCTTTGAGTGAGCT
GATACCGCTCGCCGCAGCCGAACGACCGAGCGCAGCGAGTCAGTGAGCGAGGAAGCGGAAGAGCGCCTGA
TGCGGTATTTTCTCCTTACGCATCTGTGCGGTATTTCACACCGCAATGGTGCACTCTCAGTACAATCTGC
TCTGATGCCGCATAGTTAAGCCAGTATACACTCCGCTATCGCTACGTGACTGGGTCATGGCTGCGCCCCG
ACACCCGCCAACACCCGCTGACGCGCCCTGACGGGCTTGTCTGCTCCCGGCATCCGCTTACAGACAAGCT
GTGACCGTCTCCGGGAGCTGCATGTGTCAGAGGTTTTCACCGTCATCACCGAAACGCGCGAGGCAGCTGC
GGTAAAGCTCATCAGCGTGGTCGTGAAGCGATTCACAGATGTCTGCCTGTTCATCCGCGTCCAGCTCGTT
GAGTTTCTCCAGAAGCGTTAATGTCTGGCTTCTGATAAAGCGGGCCATGTTAAGGGCGGTTTTTTCCTGT
TTGGTCACTGATGCCTCCGTGTAAGGGGGATTTCTGTTCATGGGGGTAATGATACCGATGAAACGAGAGA
GGATGCTCACGATACGGGTTACTGATGATGAACATGCCCGGTTACTGGAACGTTGTGAGGGTAAACAACT
GGCGGTATGGATGCGGCGGGACCAGAGAAAAATCACTCAGGGTCAATGCCAGCGCTTCGTTAATACAGAT
GTAGGTGTTCCACAGGGTAGCCAGCAGCATCCTGCGATGCAGATCCGGAACATAATGGTGCAGGGCGCTG
ACTTCCGCGTTTCCAGACTTTACGAAACACGGAAACCGAAGACCATTCATGTTGTTGCTCAGGTCGCAGA
CGTTTTGCAGCAGCAGTCGCTTCACGTTCGCTCGCGTATCGGTGATTCATTCTGCTAACCAGTAAGGCAA
CCCCGCCAGCCTAGCCGGGTCCTCAACGACAGGAGCACGATCATGCGCACCCGTGGCCAGGACCCAACGC
TGCCCGAGATGCGCCGCGTGCGGCTGCTGGAGATGGCGGACGCGATGGATATGTTCTGCCAAGGGTTGGT
TTGCGCATTCACAGTTCTCCGCAAGAATTGATTGGCTCCAATTCTTGGAGTGGTGAATCCGTTAGCGAGG
TGCCGCCGGCTTCCATTCAGGTCGAGGTGGCCCGGCTCCATGCACCGCGACGCAACGCGGGGAGGCAGAC
AAGGTATAGGGCGGCGCCTACAATCCATGCCAACCCGTTCCATGTGCTCGCCGAGGCGGCATAAATCGCC
GTGACGATCAGCGGTCCAATGATCGAAGTTAGGCTGGTAAGAGCCGCGAGCGATCCTTGAAGCTGTCCCT
GATGGTCGTCATCTACCTGCCTGGACAGCATGGCCTGCAACGCGGGCATCCCGATGCCGCCGGAAGCGAG
AAGAATCATAATGGGGAAGGCCATCCAGCCTCGCGTCGCGAACGCCAGCAAGACGTAGCCCAGCGCGTCG
GCCGCCATGCCGGCGATAATGGCCTGCTTCTCGCCGAAACGTTTGGTGGCGGGACCAGTGACGAAGGCTT
GAGCGAGGGCGTGCAAGATTCCGAATACCGCAAGCGACAGGCCGATCATCGTCGCGCTCCAGCGAAAGCG
GTCCTCGCCGAAAATGACCCAGAGCGCTGCCGGCACCTGTCCTACGAGTTGCATGATAAAGAAGACAGTC
ATAAGTGCGGCGACGATAGTCATGCCCCGCGCCCACCGGAAGGAGCTGACTGGGTTGAAGGCTCTCAAGG
GCATCGGTCGACGCTCTCCCTTATGCGACTCCTGCATTAGGAAGCAGCCCAGTAGTAGGTTGAGGCCGTT
GAGCACCGCCGCCGCAAGGAATGGTGCATGCAAGGAGATGGCGCCCAACAGTCCCCCGGCCACGGGGCCT
GCCACCATACCCACGCCGAAACAAGCGCTCATGAGCCCGAAGTGGCGAGCCCGATCTTCCCCATCGGTGA
TGTCGGCGATATAGGCGCCA
